Addgene plasmid #148661: pnEA-NpM-HsNot6-K85E_AF
Purpose: Bacterial Expression of HsNot6-K85E
Depositing lab: Elisa Izaurralde. Depositing organization: Max Planck Institute for Developmental Biology.
Backbone
  Vector backbone: Unknown
  Vector type: Bacterial Expression
Growth in bacteria
  Bacterial resistance: Ampicillin, 100 μg/mL
  Growth temperature: 37°C
  Growth strain: DH5alpha
  Copy number: Low Copy
Gene/Insert
  Gene/Insert name: HsNot6-K85E (alt name: CCR4a)
  Species: H. sapiens (human)
  Entrez Gene: CNOT6 (a.k.a. CCR4, Ccr4a)
  Cloning method: Unknown
Terms and licenses: Academic/Nonprofit Terms; Industry Terms: Not Available to Industry
Depositor comments: sequence extracted from NCBI: NM_015455.3. Plasmids from this collection were made available to the research community and donated after the lab closed. Please note that the sequence provided by the depositing laboratory may be theoretical/predicted or based on Sanger sequencing results. There may be discrepancies between sequencing results obtained by Addgene and the depositor sequence. If an Addgene verified sequence is not available, please contact before placing your order to request that our lab fully sequence the plasmid.
How to cite: pnEA-NpM-HsNot6-K85E_AF was a gift from Elisa Izaurralde (Addgene plasmid # 148661 ; http://n2t.net/addgene:148661 ; RRID:Addgene_148661)
