[The description below was written by a language model from this plasmid's Addgene catalogue record and pLannotate feature annotations shown in this document.]
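Description:
pnEA-NpM-HsNot6-K85E_AF is an 8.5 kb bacterial expression plasmid for producing a point-mutant form of human CNOT6 (also called CCR4a or Not6) in E. coli. The catalogue lists the backbone as unknown, but the annotated features show a pET-like, pBR322-derived architecture. It has a ColE1/pMB1-type origin with the bom site and the rop gene, which fits the recorded low copy number. Selection is by an ampicillin resistance cassette (bla). Several tetracycline-resistance fragments and the tet promoter are also annotated. These appear to be remnants of a disrupted gene rather than a working marker.

The expression cassette is driven by a T7 promoter followed by a lac operator and the T7 gene 10 ribosome binding site. A plasmid-borne lacI gene supplies the repressor, so transcription requires a host that provides T7 RNA polymerase and is induced with IPTG. The open reading frame begins with maltose binding protein lacking its signal sequence, so the protein stays in the cytoplasm. MBP serves as an N-terminal solubility and affinity tag upstream of the CNOT6 coding sequence. The record does not annotate the short linker between MBP and CNOT6, so any protease cleavage site there is unconfirmed. A short T7 gene 10B-derived fragment and the T7 terminator lie downstream of the insert.

CNOT6 is a poly(A)-specific 3'-5' exonuclease and a catalytic subunit of the CCR4-NOT deadenylase complex. The K85E substitution is named in the record, but its functional consequence is not described. The construct is suited to recombinant protein production, for example for biochemical or structural work. The depositor sequence may be theoretical rather than fully verified.
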