Features (pLannotate 1.2.2; 20 found; start..end, strand, type, name):
    104..208     +  promoter       AmpR promoter: bla
    209..1069    +  CDS            AmpR: β-lactamase; bla; confers resistance to ampicillin, carbenicillin, and related antibiotics
   1240..1828    +  rep_origin     ori: high-copy-number ColE1/pMB1/pBR322/pUC origin of replication
   2014..2156    -  misc_feature   bom: basis of mobility region from pBR322
   2258..2449    -  CDS            rop: Rop protein, which maintains plasmids at low copy number; rop
   2466..2846    +  CDS            YPB1_ECOLX: Protein predicted: Swiss-Prot protein existence level 4. From Escherichia coli.
   3088..3712    -  CDS            TcR (fragment): tetracycline efflux protein; tet; confers resistance to tetracycline
   3727..3748    -  protein_bind   CAP binding site: CAP binding activates transcription in the presence of cAMP. E. coli catabolite activator protein
   3761..4843    -  CDS            lacI: lac repressor; lacI; The lac repressor binds to the lac operator to inhibit transcription in E. coli. This inhibition can be relieved by adding lactose or isopropyl-β-D-thiogalactopyranoside (IPTG).
   4844..4921    -  promoter       lacI promoter: lacI
   4929..5208    -  CDS            TcR (fragment): tetracycline efflux protein; tet; confers resistance to tetracycline
   5230..5248    +  promoter       T7 promoter: promoter for bacteriophage T7 RNA polymerase
   5249..5273    +  protein_bind   lac operator: The lac repressor binds to the lac operator to inhibit transcription in E. coli. This inhibition can be relieved by adding lactose or isopropyl-β-D-thiogalactopyranoside (IPTG). lac repressor encoded by lacI
   5288..5310    +  RBS            RBS: efficient ribosome binding site from bacteriophage T7 gene 10 (Olins and Rangwala, 1989)
   5321..6417    +  CDS            MBP (fragment): maltose binding protein from E. coli; malE (mutated); This version of the gene does not encode a signal sequence, so MBP will remain in the cytosol.
   6469..8139    +  CDS            CNOT6: CNOT6_HUMAN - Also known as CCR4, CCR4a, KIAA1194. Experimental evidence at protein level: Swiss-Prot protein existence level 1. Poly(A) nuclease with 3'-5' RNase activity. Catalytic component of the CCR4-NOT complex which is one of the major cellular mRNA deadenylases and is linked to various cellular processes including bulk mRNA degradation, miRNA-mediated repression, translational repression during translational initiation and general transcription regulation. Additional complex functions may be a consequence of its influence on mRNA expression. Involved in mRNA decay mediated by the major
   8180..8229    +  CDS            SET1 (fragment): solubility-enhancement tag derived from T7 phage gene 10B
   8237..8284    +  terminator     T7 terminator: transcription terminator for bacteriophage T7 RNA polymerase
   8307..8411    -  CDS            TcR (fragment): tetracycline efflux protein; tet; confers resistance to tetracycline
   8459..8487    -  promoter       tet promoter: E. coli promoter for tetracycline efflux protein gene
>Addgene plasmid #148661 | pnEA-NpM-HsNot6-K85E_AF | depositor full sequence | sequence record 291109 | Full Sequence
TTCTTGAAGACGAAAGGGCCTCGTGATACGCCTATTTTTATAGGTTAATGTCATGATAATAATGGTTTCT
TAGACGTCAGGTGGCACTTTTCGGGGAAATGTGCGCGGAACCCCTATTTGTTTATTTTTCTAAATACATT
CAAATATGTATCCGCTCATGAGACAATAACCCTGATAAATGCTTCAATAATATTGAAAAAGGAAGAGTAT
GAGTATTCAACATTTCCGTGTCGCCCTTATTCCCTTTTTTGCGGCATTTTGCCTTCCTGTTTTTGCTCAC
CCAGAAACGCTGGTGAAAGTAAAAGATGCTGAAGATCAGTTGGGTGCACGAGTGGGTTACATCGAACTGG
ATCTCAACAGCGGTAAGATCCTTGAGAGTTTTCGCCCCGAAGAACGTTTTCCAATGATGAGCACTTTTAA
AGTTCTGCTATGTGGCGCGGTATTATCCCGTGTTGACGCCGGGCAAGAGCAACTCGGTCGCCGCATACAC
TATTCTCAGAATGACTTGGTTGAGTACTCACCAGTCACAGAAAAGCATCTTACGGATGGCATGACAGTAA
GAGAATTATGCAGTGCTGCCATAACCATGAGTGATAACACTGCGGCCAACTTACTTCTGACAACGATCGG
AGGACCGAAGGAGCTAACCGCTTTTTTGCACAACATGGGGGATCATGTAACTCGCCTTGATCGTTGGGAA
CCGGAGCTGAATGAAGCCATACCAAACGACGAGCGTGACACCACGATGCCTGCAGCAATGGCAACAACGT
TGCGCAAACTATTAACTGGCGAACTACTTACTCTAGCTTCCCGGCAACAATTAATAGACTGGATGGAGGC
GGATAAAGTTGCAGGACCACTTCTGCGCTCGGCCCTTCCGGCTGGCTGGTTTATTGCTGATAAATCTGGA
GCCGGTGAGCGTGGGTCTCGCGGTATCATTGCAGCACTGGGGCCAGATGGTAAGCCCTCCCGTATCGTAG
TTATCTACACGACGGGGAGTCAGGCAACTATGGATGAACGAAATAGACAGATCGCTGAGATAGGTGCCTC
ACTGATTAAGCATTGGTAACTGTCAGACCAAGTTTACTCATATATACTTTAGATTGATTTAAAACTTCAT
TTTTAATTTAAAAGGATCTAGGTGAAGATCCTTTTTGATAATCTCATGACCAAAATCCCTTAACGTGAGT
TTTCGTTCCACTGAGCGTCAGACCCCGTAGAAAAGATCAAAGGATCTTCTTGAGATCCTTTTTTTCTGCG
CGTAATCTGCTGCTTGCAAACAAAAAAACCACCGCTACCAGCGGTGGTTTGTTTGCCGGATCAAGAGCTA
CCAACTCTTTTTCCGAAGGTAACTGGCTTCAGCAGAGCGCAGATACCAAATACTGTCCTTCTAGTGTAGC
CGTAGTTAGGCCACCACTTCAAGAACTCTGTAGCACCGCCTACATACCTCGCTCTGCTAATCCTGTTACC
AGTGGCTGCTGCCAGTGGCGATAAGTCGTGTCTTACCGGGTTGGACTCAAGACGATAGTTACCGGATAAG
GCGCAGCGGTCGGGCTGAACGGGGGGTTCGTGCACACAGCCCAGCTTGGAGCGAACGACCTACACCGAAC
TGAGATACCTACAGCGTGAGCTATGAGAAAGCGCCACGCTTCCCGAAGGGAGAAAGGCGGACAGGTATCC
GGTAAGCGGCAGGGTCGGAACAGGAGAGCGCACGAGGGAGCTTCCAGGGGGAAACGCCTGGTATCTTTAT
AGTCCTGTCGGGTTTCGCCACCTCTGACTTGAGCGTCGATTTTTGTGATGCTCGTCAGGGGGGCGGAGCC
TATGGAAAAACGCCAGCAACGCGGCCTTTTTACGGTTCCTGGCCTTTTGCTGGCCTTTTGCTCACATGTT
CTTTCCTGCGTTATCCCCTGATTCTGTGGATAACCGTATTACCGCCTTTGAGTGAGCTGATACCGCTCGC
CGCAGCCGAACGACCGAGCGCAGCGAGTCAGTGAGCGAGGAAGCGGAAGAGCGCCTGATGCGGTATTTTC
TCCTTACGCATCTGTGCGGTATTTCACACCGCATATATGGTGCACTCTCAGTACAATCTGCTCTGATGCC
GCATAGTTAAGCCAGTATACACTCCGCTATCGCTACGTGACTGGGTCATGGCTGCGCCCCGACACCCGCC
AACACCCGCTGACGCGCCCTGACGGGCTTGTCTGCTCCCGGCATCCGCTTACAGACAAGCTGTGACCGTC
TCCGGGAGCTGCATGTGTCAGAGGTTTTCACCGTCATCACCGAAACGCGCGAGGCAGCTGCGGTAAAGCT
CATCAGCGTGGTCGTGAAGCGATTCACAGATGTCTGCCTGTTCATCCGCGTCCAGCTCGTTGAGTTTCTC
CAGAAGCGTTAATGTCTGGCTTCTGATAAAGCGGGCCATGTTAAGGGCGGTTTTTTCCTGTTTGGTCACT
GATGCCTCCGTGTAAGGGGGATTTCTGTTCATGGGGGTAATGATACCGATGAAACGAGAGAGGATGCTCA
CGATACGGGTTACTGATGATGAACATGCCCGGTTACTGGAACGTTGTGAGGGTAAACAACTGGCGGTATG
GATGCGGCGGGACCAGAGAAAAATCACTCAGGGTCAATGCCAGCGCTTCGTTAATACAGATGTAGGTGTT
CCACAGGGTAGCCAGCAGCATCCTGCGATGCAGATCCGGAACATAATGGTGCAGGGCGCTGACTTCCGCG
TTTCCAGACTTTACGAAACACGGAAACCGAAGACCATTCATGTTGTTGCTCAGGTCGCAGACGTTTTGCA
GCAGCAGTCGCTTCACGTTCGCTCGCGTATCGGTGATTCATTCTGCTAACCAGTAAGGCAACCCCGCCAG
CCTAGCCGGGTCCTCAACGACAGGAGCACGATCATGCGCACCCGTGGCCAGGACCCAACGCTGCCCGAGA
TGCGCCGCGTGCGGCTGCTGGAGATGGCGGACGCGATGGATATGTTCTGCCAAGGGTTGGTTTGCGCATT
CACAGTTCTCCGCAAGAATTGATTGGCTCCAATTCTTGGAGTGGTGAATCCGTTAGCGAGGTGCCGCCGG
CTTCCATTCAGGTCGAGGTGGCCCGGCTCCATGCACCGCGACGCAACGCGGGGAGGCAGACAAGGTATAG
GGCGGCGCCTACAATCCATGCCAACCCGTTCCATGTGCTCGCCGAGGCGGCATAAATCGCCGTGACGATC
AGCGGTCCAGTGATCGAAGTTAGGCTGGTAAGAGCCGCGAGCGATCCTTGAAGCTGTCCCTGATGGTCGT
CATCTACCTGCCTGGACAGCATGGCCTGCAACGCGGGCATCCCGATGCCGCCGGAAGCGAGAAGAATCAT
AATGGGGAAGGCCATCCAGCCTCGCGTCGCGAACGCCAGCAAGACGTAGCCCAGCGCGTCGGCCGCCATG
CCGGCGATAATGGCCTGCTTCTCGCCGAAACGTTTGGTGGCGGGACCAGTGACGAAGGCTTGAGCGAGGG
CGTGCAAGATTCCGAATACCGCAAGCGACAGGCCGATCATCGTCGCGCTCCAGCGAAAGCGGTCCTCGCC
GAAAATGACCCAGAGCGCTGCCGGCACCTGTCCTACGAGTTGCATGATAAAGAAGACAGTCATAAGTGCG
GCGACGATAGTCATGCCCCGCGCCCACCGGAAGGAGCTGACTGGGTTGAAGGCTCTCAAGGGCATCGGTC
GAGATCCCGGTGCCTAATGAGTGAGCTAACTTACATTAATTGCGTTGCGCTCACTGCCCGCTTTCCAGTC
GGGAAACCTGTCGTGCCAGCTGCATTAATGAATCGGCCAACGCGCGGGGAGAGGCGGTTTGCGTATTGGG
CGCCAGGGTGGTTTTTCTTTTCACCAGTGAGACGGGCAACAGCTGATTGCCCTTCACCGCCTGGCCCTGA
GAGAGTTGCAGCAAGCGGTCCACGCTGGTTTGCCCCAGCAGGCGAAAATCCTGTTTGATGGTGGTTAACG
GCGGGATATAACATGAGCTGTCTTCGGTATCGTCGTATCCCACTACCGAGATATCCGCACCAACGCGCAG
CCCGGACTCGGTAATGGCGCGCATTGCGCCCAGCGCCATCTGATCGTTGGCAACCAGCATCGCAGTGGGA
ACGATGCCCTCATTCAGCATTTGCATGGTTTGTTGAAAACCGGACATGGCACTCCAGTCGCCTTCCCGTT
CCGCTATCGGCTGAATTTGATTGCGAGTGAGATATTTATGCCAGCCAGCCAGACGCAGACGCGCCGAGAC
AGAACTTAATGGGCCCGCTAACAGCGCGATTTGCTGGTGACCCAATGCGACCAGATGCTCCACGCCCAGT
CGCGTACCGTCTTCATGGGAGAAAATAATACTGTTGATGGGTGTCTGGTCAGAGACATCAAGAAATAACG
CCGGAACATTAGTGCAGGCAGCTTCCACAGCAATGGCATCCTGGTCATCCAGCGGATAGTTAATGATCAG
CCCACTGACGCGTTGCGCGAGAAGATTGTGCACCGCCGCTTTACAGGCTTCGACGCCGCTTCGTTCTACC
ATCGACACCACCACGCTGGCACCCAGTTGATCGGCGCGAGATTTAATCGCCGCGACAATTTGCGACGGCG
CGTGCAGGGCCAGACTGGAGGTGGCAACGCCAATCAGCAACGACTGTTTGCCCGCCAGTTGTTGTGCCAC
GCGGTTGGGAATGTAATTCAGCTCCGCCATCGCCGCTTCCACTTTTTCCCGCGTTTTCGCAGAAACGTGG
CTGGCCTGGTTCACCACGCGGGAAACGGTCTGATAAGAGACACCGGCATACTCTGCGACATCGTATAACG
TTACTGGTTTCACATTCACCACCCTGAATTGACTCTCTTCCGGGCGCTATCATGCCATACCGCGAAAGGT
TTTGCGCCATTCGATGGTGTCCGGGATCTCGACGCTCTCCCTTATGCGACTCCTGCATTAGGAAGCAGCC
CAGTAGTAGGTTGAGGCCGTTGAGCACCGCCGCCGCAAGGAATGGTGCATGCAAGGAGATGGCGCCCAAC
AGTCCCCCGGCCACGGGGCCTGCCACCATACCCACGCCGAAACAAGCGCTCATGAGCCCGAAGTGGCGAG
CCCGATCTTCCCCATCGGTGATGTCGGCGATATAGGCGCCAGCAACCGCACCTGTGGCGCCGGTGATGCC
GGCCACGATGCGTCCGGCGTAGAGGATCGAGATCTCGATCCCGCGAAATTAATACGACTCACTATAGGGG
AATTGTGAGCGGATAACAATTCCCCACTAGTAATAATTTTGTTTAACTTTAAGAAGGAGATATACCATGG
AAACTGAAGAAGGTAAACTGGTAATCTGGATTAACGGCGATAAAGGCTATAACGGTCTCGCTGAAGTCGG
TAAGAAATTCGAGAAAGATACCGGAATTAAAGTCACCGTTGAGCATCCGGATAAACTGGAAGAGAAATTC
CCACAGGTTGCGGCAACTGGCGATGGCCCTGACATTATCTTCTGGGCACACGACCGCTTTGGTGGCTACG
CTCAATCTGGCCTGTTGGCTGAAATCACCCCGGACAAAGCGTTCCAGGACAAGCTGTATCCGTTTACCTG
GGATGCCGTACGTTACAACGGCAAGCTGATTGCTTACCCGATCGCTGTTGAAGCGTTATCGCTGATTTAT
AACAAAGACCTGCTGCCGAACCCGCCAAAAACCTGGGAAGAGATCCCGGCGCTGGATAAAGAACTGAAAG
CGAAAGGTAAGAGCGCCCTGATGTTCAACCTGCAAGAACCGTACTTCACCTGGCCGCTGATTGCTGCTGA
CGGGGGTTATGCGTTCAAGTATGAAAACGGCAAGTACGACATTAAAGACGTGGGCGTGGATAACGCTGGC
GCGAAAGCGGGTCTGACCTTCCTGGTTGACCTGATTAAAAACAAACACATGAATGCAGACACCGATTACT
CCATCGCAGAAGCTGCCTTTAATAAAGGCGAAACAGCGATGACCATCAACGGCCCGTGGGCATGGTCCAA
CATCGACACCAGCAAAGTGAATTATGGTGTAACGGTACTGCCGACCTTCAAGGGTCAACCATCCAAACCG
TTCGTTGGCGTGCTGAGCGCAGGTATTAACGCCGCCAGTCCGAACAAAGAGCTGGCAAAAGAGTTCCTCG
AAAACTATCTGCTGACTGATGAAGGTCTGGAAGCGGTTAATAAAGACAAACCGCTGGGTGCCGTAGCGCT
GAAGTCTTACGAGGAAGAGTTGGCGAAAGATCCACGTATTGCCGCCACGATGGAAAACGCCCAGAAAGGT
GAAATCATGCCGAACATCCCGCAGATGTCCGCTTTCTGGTATGCCGTGCGTACTGCGGTGATCAACGCCG
CCAGCGGTCGTCAGACTGTCGATGAAGCCCTTAAAGACGCGCAGACTGGTACCGGCAGCGGCCTGGAAGT
TCTGTTCCAGGGGCCCCATATGCTCGAGATGCCCAAAGAAAAATACGAGCCCCCTGACCCTCGGAGGATG
TATACAATTATGTCTTCTGAGGAAGCAGCAAATGGAAAGAAATCCCACTGGGCAGAGCTTGAAATAAGTG
GAAAAGTAAGAAGCTTAAGCGCATCTTTGTGGTCACTAACTCACCTGACAGCTTTGCATTTGAGTGACAA
TTCCCTGTCCCGAATTCCTTCAGACATTGCCAAGCTTCACAATCTGGTGTATTTGGACCTGTCATCTAAT
GAAATTCGTAGCTTACCCGCAGAACTCGGAAACATGGTATCACTCAGGGAGCTCCATTTAAATAACAACC
TGTTACGAGTTCTACCTTTTGAGCTGGGAAAACTGTTTCAGTTGCAGACTTTAGGCCTGAAAGGAAATCC
CCTTACCCAGGATATATTGAACCTTTATCAGGAACCAGATGGAACAAGACGGCTGCTGAACTATTTGCTT
GATAATTTGTCAGGTACTGCAAAAAGAATTACAACAGAACAACCACCTCCAAGGTCTTGGATTATGTTAC
AAGAACCAGATAGGACAAGGCCAACTGCCTTGTTTTCTGTCATGTGCTATAATGTTCTTTGTGATAAATA
TGCGACCCGGCAGTTATACGGCTACTGTCCATCATGGGCGCTAAACTGGGACTACAGGAAAAAGGCCATT
ATTCAAGAAATCTTGAGCTGCAATGCTGATATCGTAAGTCTTCAGGAGGTTGAAACGGAACAGTATTACA
GTTTTTTTCTGGTAGAGCTGAAAGAACGTGGCTATAATGGATTCTTCAGTCCTAAGTCTAGAGCTAGGAC
AATGTCAGAACAAGAAAGGAAACATGTTGATGGCTGTGCAATATTCTTCAAGACAGAAAAATTTACTTTG
GTTCAGAAACACACTGTTGAATTTAATCAGCTAGCCATGGCAAATTCTGAGGGGTCTGAAGCTATGCTGA
ACAGAGTCATGACAAAAGATAACATTGGGGTTGCAGTACTGCTAGAACTTCGGAAGGAATCGATTGAAAT
GCCGTCTGGAAAGCCACATCTTGGAACAGAAAAACAACTTATTCTTGTGGCTAACGCCCACATGCATTGG
GACCCTGAATACTCTGATGTGAAGTTGGTACAAACTATGATGTTCCTCTCAGAAGTGAAGAACATTATTG
ATAAAGCCTCTCGCAACCTCAAATCCAGTGTTTTGGGAGAATTTGGAACTATTCCACTTGTGTTATGTGC
AGATCTTAATTCTTTGCCAGACTCTGGTGTTGTAGAATATTTGAGCACAGGTGGAGTAGAAACAAATCAC
AAAGACTTTAAGGAGTTGAGGTATAATGAAAGTCTCACAAACTTCAGCTGTCATGGGAAGAATGGAACCA
CCAATGGAAGGATCACTCATGGTTTCAAGTTACAGAGTGCCTATGAGAGTGGCCTGATGCCTTACACGAA
TTACACATTTGATTTCAAGGGTATAATAGACTACATTTTCTATTCTAAACCTCAGCTGAACACCTTAGGC
ATCCTGGGCCCTCTGGACCACCACTGGCTGGTTGAGAATAACATCAGTGGCTGCCCGCACCCCCTCATCC
CCTCTGACCACTTCTCACTTTTTGCACAACTGGAGCTCTTACTGCCTTTCCTGCCCCAAGTCAACGGCAT
CCACCTTCCTGGCAGGAGGTAGGGATCCTAATAGTCTAGAGCTAGCCCTAGGAGATCCGGCTGCTAACAA
AGCCCGAAAGGAAGCTGAGTTGGCTGCTGCCACCGCTGAGCAATAACTAGCATAACCCCTTGGGGCCTCT
AAACGGGTCTTGAGGGGTTTTTTGCTGAAAGGAGGAACTATATCCGGATATCCCGCAAGAGGCCCGGCAG
TACCGGCATAACCAAGCCTATGCCTACAGCATCCAGGGTGACGGTGCCGAGGATGACGATGAGCGCATTG
TTAGATTTCATACACGGTGCCTGACTGCGTTAGCAATTTAACTGTGATAAACTACCGCATTAAAGCTTAT
CGATGATAAGCTGTCAAACATGAGAA
